Addgene plasmid #217437: HIV-1-GFP ΔEnv
Purpose: HIV-1 reporter vector that is env-deficient and expresses eGFP in place of nef; contains 5' and 3' LTRs, gag, pol, tat, and rev, but does not express vif, vpr, or vpu.
Depositing lab: Jarrod Johnson. Depositing organization: University of Utah. Publication: Cell-free assays reveal that the HIV-1 capsid protects reverse transcripts from cGAS immune sensing. Scott TM, Arnold LM, Powers JA, McCann DA, Rowe AB, Christensen DE, Pereira MJ, Zhou W, Torrez RM, Iwasa JH, Kranzusch PJ, Sundquist WI, Johnson JS. PLoS Pathog. 2025 Jan 28;21(1):e1012206. doi: 10.1371/journal.ppat.1012206. PubMed 39874383.
Backbone
  Vector backbone: HIV-1 LTR
  Vector type: Lentiviral
Growth in bacteria
  Bacterial resistance: Ampicillin, 100 μg/mL
  Growth temperature: 37°C
  Growth strain: NEB Stable
  Copy number: High Copy
Gene/Insert
  Gene/Insert name: gag/pol
  Species: HIV-1
  Cloning method: Other
Terms and licenses: Academic/Nonprofit Terms; Industry Terms: Not Available to Industry
How to cite: HIV-1-GFP ΔEnv was a gift from Jarrod Johnson (Addgene plasmid # 217437 ; http://n2t.net/addgene:217437 ; RRID:Addgene_217437)
