[The description below was written by a language model from this plasmid's Addgene catalogue record and pLannotate feature annotations shown in this document.]
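Description:
HIV-1-GFP ΔEnv is a near-full-length HIV-1 proviral reporter plasmid of about 13.5 kb, catalogued as a lentiviral vector built on an HIV-1 LTR backbone. It is propagated in E. coli through a high-copy ColE1/pUC-type origin and selected with ampicillin via the β-lactamase gene and its own promoter. The small lacI, rop, bom and lacZα fragments annotated nearby appear to be pBR322/pUC-type backbone remnants with no functional role. The short human gene fragments called just outside the proviral region may be flanking genomic DNA carried over from an original proviral clone, or spurious matches; the record does not say.

The viral portion runs from a 5' LTR and the Ψ packaging signal through intact gag and pol reading frames, followed by only a fragment of vpr, tat sequence, and a partial env region. According to the catalogue entry, the construct expresses gag, pol, tat and rev, is env-deficient, and does not express vif, vpr or vpu. EGFP, preceded by a short cloning-site remnant, sits in the nef position, with residual nef sequence and the 3' LTR downstream. The nef-like annotation just upstream of the 5' LTR probably reflects the natural overlap between nef and the LTR U3 region. No heterologous promoter is annotated, so viral genes and the reporter are presumably expressed from the LTR under Tat transactivation.

Because it lacks a functional envelope, the genome can only form infectious particles if an envelope glycoprotein is supplied in trans, which limits infection to a single round that can be scored by GFP fluorescence. The associated publication concerns how the HIV-1 capsid shields reverse transcripts from cGAS innate immune sensing.
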