Features (pLannotate 1.2.2; 21 found; start..end, strand, type, name):
     33..221     +  CDS            EEF1AKMT2 (fragment): EFMT2_HUMAN - Also known as C10orf138, METTL10 From Homo sapiens (Human).
    560..614     -  CDS            lacI (fragment): lac repressor; lacI; The lac repressor binds to the lac operator to inhibit transcription in E. coli. This inhibition can be relieved by adding lactose or isopropyl-β-D-thiogalactopyranoside (IPTG).
    797..1385    -  rep_origin     ori: high-copy-number ColE1/pMB1/pBR322/pUC origin of replication
   1556..2416    -  CDS            AmpR: β-lactamase; bla; confers resistance to ampicillin, carbenicillin, and related antibiotics
   2417..2521    -  promoter       AmpR promoter: bla
   2616..2651    +  CDS            rop (fragment): Rop protein, which maintains plasmids at low copy number; rop
   2753..2852    +  misc_feature   bom (fragment): basis of mobility region from pBR322
   2858..2924    -  CDS            lacZα (fragment): LacZα fragment of β-galactosidase; lacZ fragment
   4102..4431    +  CDS            nef (fragment): NEF_HV1A2 - Experimental evidence at protein level: Swiss-Prot protein existence level 1. Extracellular Nef protein targets CD4(+) T-lymphocytes for apoptosis by interacting with CXCR4 surface receptors. From Human immunodeficiency virus type 1 group M subtype B (isolate ARV2/SF2) (HIV-1).
   4479..4736    +  LTR            5' LTR (truncated): truncated 5' long terminal repeat (LTR) from HIV-1
   4784..4908    +  misc_feature   HIV-1 Ψ: packaging signal of human immunodeficiency virus type 1
   4892..6391    +  CDS            gag (sequence partly withheld): GAG_HV1N5 - Experimental evidence at protein level: Swiss-Prot protein existence level 1. [p6-gag]: Plays a role in budding of the assembled particle by interacting with the host class E VPS proteins TSG101 and PDCD6IP/AIP1. From Human immunodeficiency virus type 1 group M subtype B (isolate NY5) (HIV-1).
   6187..9198    +  CDS            HIV-1 pol: pol protein from human immunodeficiency virus 1; pol
   9230..9352    +  CDS            vpr (fragment): VPR_HV1H2 - Experimental evidence at protein level: Swiss-Prot protein existence level 1. During virus replication, may deplete host UNG protein, and incude G2-M cell cycle arrest. Acts by targeting specific host proteins for degradation by the 26S proteasome, through association with the cellular CUL4A-DDB1 E3 ligase complex by direct interaction with host VPRPB/DCAF-1. Cell cycle arrest reportedly occurs within hours of infection and is not blocked by antiviral agents, suggesting that it is initiated by the VPR carried into the virion. Additionally, VPR induces apoptosis in a cell cycle depe
   9336..9551    +  CDS            tat (fragment): TAT_HV1H2 - Experimental evidence at protein level: Swiss-Prot protein existence level 1. Extracellular circulating Tat can be endocytosed by surrounding uninfected cells via the binding to several surface receptors such as CD26, CXCR4, heparan sulfate proteoglycans (HSPG) or LDLR. Neurons are rarely infected, but they internalize Tat via their LDLR. Through its interaction with nuclear HATs, Tat is potentially able to control the acetylation-dependent cellular gene expression. Modulates the expression of many cellular genes involved in cell survival, proliferation or in coding for cytokines o
   9574..10866   +  CDS            env (fragment): ENV_HV1B1 - Experimental evidence at protein level: Swiss-Prot protein existence level 1. [Transmembrane protein gp41]: Acts as a class I viral fusion protein. Under the current model, the protein has at least 3 conformational states: pre-fusion native state, pre-hairpin intermediate state, and post-fusion hairpin state. During fusion of viral and target intracellular membranes, the coiled coil regions (heptad repeats) assume a trimer-of-hairpins structure, positioning the fusion peptide in close proximity to the C-terminal region of the ectodomain. The formation of this structure appears to d
  10913..10947   +  misc_feature   MCS (fragment): multiple cloning site
  10961..11680   +  CDS            EGFP: the original enhanced GFP (Yang et al., 1996) mammalian codon-optimized
  11688..12209   +  CDS            nef (fragment): NEF_HV1BR - Experimental evidence at protein level: Swiss-Prot protein existence level 1. Extracellular Nef protein targets CD4(+) T-lymphocytes for apoptosis by interacting with CXCR4 surface receptors (PubMed:14990729). From Human immunodeficiency virus type 1 group M subtype B (isolate BRU/LAI) (HIV-1).
  12334..12514   +  LTR            5' LTR (truncated): truncated 5' long terminal repeat (LTR) from HIV-1
  12688..12768   +  CDS            C8orf44 (fragment): CH044_HUMAN - Experimental evidence at transcript level: Swiss-Prot protein existence level 2. From Homo sapiens (Human).
>Addgene plasmid #217437 | HIV-1-GFP ΔEnv | addgene full sequence | sequence record 426708 | Addgene NGS Result
ATTTTTGAGACAGGGTCTCACTCTGTCACCTAGGCTGGAGTGCAGTGGTGCAATCACAGCTCACTGCAGC
CTCAACGTCGTAAGCTCAAGCGATCCTCCCACCTCAGCCTGCCTGGTAGCTGAGACTACAAGCGACGCCC
CAGTTAATTTTTGTATTTTTGGTAGAGGCAGCGTTTTGCCGTGTGGCCCTGGCTGGTCTCGAACTCCTGG
GCTCAAGTGATCCAGCCTCAGCCTCCCAAAGTGCTGGGACAACCGGGGCCAGTCACTGCACCTGGCCCTA
AACCATAATTTCTAATCTTTTGGCTAATTTGTTAGTCCTACAAAGGCAGTCTAGTCCCCAGGCAAAAAGG
GGGTTTGTTTCGGGAAAGGGCTGTTACTGTCTTTGTTTCAAACTATAAACTAAGTTCCTCCTAAACTTAG
TTCGGCCTACACCCAGGAATGAACAAGGAGAGCTTGGAGGTTAGAAGCACGATGGAATTGGTTAGGTCAG
ATCTCTTTCACTGTCTGAGTTATAATTTTGCAATGGTGGTTCAAAGACTGCCCGCTTCTGACACCAGTCG
CTGCATTAATGAATCGGCCAACGCGCGGGGAGAGGCGGTTTGCGTATTGGGCGCTCTTCCGCTTCCTCGC
TCACTGACTCGCTGCGCTCGGTCGTTCGGCTGCGGCGAGCGGTATCAGCTCACTCAAAGGCGGTAATACG
GTTATCCACAGAATCAGGGGATAACGCAGGAAAGAACATGTGAGCAAAAGGCCAGCAAAAGGCCAGGAAC
CGTAAAAAGGCCGCGTTGCTGGCGTTTTTCCATAGGCTCCGCCCCCCTGACGAGCATCACAAAAATCGAC
GCTCAAGTCAGAGGTGGCGAAACCCGACAGGACTATAAAGATACCAGGCGTTTCCCCCTGGAAGCTCCCT
CGTGCGCTCTCCTGTTCCGACCCTGCCGCTTACCGGATACCTGTCCGCCTTTCTCCCTTCGGGAAGCGTG
GCGCTTTCTCATAGCTCACGCTGTAGGTATCTCAGTTCGGTGTAGGTCGTTCGCTCCAAGCTGGGCTGTG
TGCACGAACCCCCCGTTCAGCCCGACCGCTGCGCCTTATCCGGTAACTATCGTCTTGAGTCCAACCCGGT
AAGACACGACTTATCGCCACTGGCAGCAGCCACTGGTAACAGGATTAGCAGAGCGAGGTATGTAGGCGGT
GCTACAGAGTTCTTGAAGTGGTGGCCTAACTACGGCTACACTAGAAGAACAGTATTTGGTATCTGCGCTC
TGCTGAAGCCAGTTACCTTCGGAAAAAGAGTTGGTAGCTCTTGATCCGGCAAACAAACCACCGCTGGTAG
CGGTGGTTTTTTTGTTTGCAAGCAGCAGATTACGCGCAGAAAAAAAGGATCTCAAGAAGATCCTTTGATC
TTTTCTACGGGGTCTGACGCTCAGTGGAACGAAAACTCACGTTAAGGGATTTTGGTCATGAGATTATCAA
AAAGGATCTTCACCTAGATCCTTTTAAATTAAAAATGAAGTTTTAAATCAATCTAAAGTATATATGAGTA
AACTTGGTCTGACAGTTACCAATGCTTAATCAGTGAGGCACCTATCTCAGCGATCTGTCTATTTCGTTCA
TCCATAGTTGCCTGACTCCCCGTCGTGTAGATAACTACGATACGGGAGGGCTTACCATCTGGCCCCAGTG
CTGCAATGATACCGCGAGACCCACGCTCACCGGCTCCAGATTTATCAGCAATAAACCAGCCAGCCGGAAG
GGCCGAGCGCAGAAGTGGTCCTGCAACTTTATCCGCCTCCATCCAGTCTATTAATTGTTGCCGGGAAGCT
AGAGTAAGTAGTTCGCCAGTTAATAGTTTGCGCAACGTTGTTGCCATTGCTACAGGCATCGTGGTGTCAC
GCTCGTCGTTTGGTATGGCTTCATTCAGCTCCGGTTCCCAACGATCAAGGCGAGTTACATGATCCCCCAT
GTTGTGCAAAAAAGCGGTTAGCTCCTTCGGTCCTCCGATCGTTGTCAGAAGTAAGTTGGCCGCAGTGTTA
TCACTCATGGTTATGGCAGCACTGCATAATTCTCTTACTGTCATGCCATCCGTAAGATGCTTTTCTGTGA
CTGGTGAGTACTCAACCAAGTCATTCTGAGAATAGTGTATGCGGCGACCGAGTTGCTCTTGCCCGGCGTC
AATACGGGATAATACCGCGCCACATAGCAGAACTTTAAAAGTGCTCATCATTGGAAAACGTTCTTCGGGG
CGAAAACTCTCAAGGATCTTACCGCTGTTGAGATCCAGTTCGATGTAACCCACTCGTGCACCCAACTGAT
CTTCAGCATCTTTTACTTTCACCAGCGTTTCTGGGTGAGCAAAAACAGGAAGGCAAAATGCCGCAAAAAA
GGGAATAAGGGCGACACGGAAATGTTGAATACTCATACTCTTCCTTTTTCAATATTATTGAAGCATTTAT
CAGGGTTATTGTCTCATGAGCGGATACATATTTGAATGTATTTAGAAAAATAAACAAATAGGGGTTCCGC
GCACATTTCCCCGAAAAGTGCCACCTGACGTCTAAGAAACCATTATTATCATGACATTAACCTATAAAAA
TAGGCGTATCACGAGGCCCTTTCGTCTCGCGCGTTTCGGTGATGACGGTGAAAACCTCTGACACATGCAG
CTCCCGGAGACGGTCACAGCTTGTCTGTAAGCGGATGCCGGGAGCAGACAAGCCCGTCAGGGCGCGTCAG
CGGGTGTTGGCGGGTGTCGGGGCTGGCTTAACTATGCGGCATCAGAGCAGATTGTACTGAGAGTGCACCA
TATGCGGTGTGAAATACCGCACAGATGCGTAAGGAGAAAATACCGCATCAGGCGCCATTCGCCATTCAGG
CTGCGCAACTGTTGGGAAGGGCGATCGGTGCGGGCCTCTTCGCTATTACGCCAGGGGAGGCAGAGATTGC
AGTAAGCTGAGATCGCAGCACTGCACTCCAGCCTGGGCGACAGAGTAAGACTCTGTCTCAAAAATAAAAT
AAATAAATCAATCAGATATTCCAATCTTTTCCTTTATTTATTTATTTATTTTCTATTTTGGAAACACAGT
CCTTCCTTATTCCAGAATTACACATATATTCTATTTTTCTTTATATGCTCCAGTTTTTTTTAGACCTTCA
CCTGAAATGTGTGTATACAAAATCTAGGCCAGTCCAGCAGAGCCTAAAGGTAAAAAATAAAATAATAAAA
AATAAATAAAATCTAGCTCACTCCTTCACATCAAAATGGAGATACAGCTGTTAGCATTAAATACCAAATA
ACCCATCTTGTCCTCAATAATTTTAAGCGCCTCTCTCCACCACATCTAACTCCTGTCAAAGGCATGTGCC
CCTTCCGGGCGCTCTGCTGTGCTGCCAACCAACTGGCATGTGGACTCTGCAGGGTCCCTAACTGCCAAGC
CCCACAGTGTGCCCTGAGGCTGCCCCTTCCTTCTAGCGGCTGCCCCCACTCGGCTTTGCTTTCCCTAGTT
TCAGTTACTTGCGTTCAGCCAAGGTCTGAAACTAGGTGCGCACAGAGCGGTAAGACTGCGAGAGAAAGAG
ACCAGCTTTACAGGGGGTTTATCACAGTGCACCCTGACAGTCGTCAGCCTCACAGGGGGTTTATCACATT
GCACCCTGACAGTCGTCAGCCTCACAGGGGGTTTATCACAGTGCACCCTTACAATCATTCCATTTGATTC
ACAATTTTTTTAGTCTCTACTGTGCCTAACTTGTAAGTTAAATTTGATCAGAGGTGTGTTCCCAGAGGGG
AAAACAGTATATACAGGGTTCAGTACTATCGCATTTCAGGCCTCCACCTGGGTCTTGGAATGTGTCCCCC
GAGGGGTGATGACTACCTCAGTTGGATCTCCACAGGTCACAGTGACACAAGATAACCAAGACACCTCCCA
AGGCTACCACAATGGGCCGCCCTCCACGTGCACATGGCCGGAGGAACTGCCATGTCGGAGGTGCAAGCAC
ACCTGCGCATCAGAGTCCTTGGTGTGGAGGGAGGGACCAGCGCAGCTTCCAGCCATCCACCTGATGAACA
GAACCTAGGGAAAGCCCCAGTTCTACTTACACCAGGAAAGGCTGGAAGGGCTAATTTGGTCCCAAAAAAG
ACAAGAGATCCTTGATCTGTGGATCTACCACACACAAGGCTACTTCCCTGATTGGCAGAACTACACACCA
GGGCCAGGGATCAGATATCCACTGACCTTTGGATGGTGCTTCAAGTTAGTACCAGTTGAACCAGAGCAAG
TAGAAGAGGCCAATGAAGGAGAGAACAACAGCTTGTTACACCCTATGAGCCAGCATGGGATGGAGGACCC
GGAGGGAGAAGTATTAGTGTGGAAGTTTGACAGCCTCCTAGCATTTCGTCACATGGCCCGAGAGCTGCAT
CCGGAGTACTACAAAGACTGCTGACATCGAGCTTTCTACAAGGGACTTTCCGCTGGGGACTTTCCAGGGA
GGTGTGGCCTGGGCGGGACTGGGGAGTGGCGAGCCCTCAGATGCTACATATAAGCAGCTGCTTTTTGCCT
GTACTGGGTCTCTCTGGTTAGACCAGATCTGAGCCTGGGAGCTCTCTGGCTAACTAGGGAACCCACTGCT
TAAGCCTCAATAAAGCTTGCCTTGAGTGCTCAAAGTAGTGTGTGCCCGTCTGTTGTGTGACTCTGGTAAC
TAGAGATCCCTCAGACCCTTTTAGTCAGTGTGGAAAATCTCTAGCAGTGGCGCCCGAACAGGGACTTGAA
AGCGAAAGTAAAGCCAGAGGAGATCTCTCGACGCAGGACTCGGCTTGCTGAAGCGCGCACGGCAAGAGGC
GAGGGGCGGCGACTGGTGAGTACGCCAAAAATTTTGACTAGCGGAGGCTAGAAGGAGAGAGATGGGTGCG
AGAGCGTCGGTATTAAGCGGGGGAGAATTAGATAAATGGGAAAAAATTCGGTTAAGGCCAGGGGGAAAGA
AACAATATAAACTAAAACATATAGTATGGGCAAGCAGGGAGCTAGAACGATTCGCAGTTAATCCTGGCCT
TTTAGAGACATCAGAAGGCTGTAGACAAATACTGGGACAGCTACAACCATCCCTTCAGACAGGATCAGAA
GAACTTAGATCATTATATAATACAATAGCAGTCCTCTATTGTGTGCATCAAAGGATAGATGTAAAAGACA
CCAAGGAAGCCTTAGATAAGATAGAGGAAGAGCAAAACAAAAGTAAGAAAAAGGCACAGCAAGCAGCAGC
TGACACAGGAAACAACAGCCAGGTCAGCCAAAATTAC
[693 nt withheld, positions 5288-5980]
GCTGAAGCAATGAGCCAAGTAACAAATCCAGCTACCATAATGATACAGAAAGGCAATTTTAGGAACCAAA
GAAAGACTGTTAAGTGTTTCAATTGTGGCAAAGAAGGGCACATAGCCAAAAATTGCAGGGCCCCTAGGAA
AAAGGGCTGTTGGAAATGTGGAAAGGAAGGACACCAAATGAAAGATTGTACTGAGAGACAGGCTAATTTT
TTAGGGAAGATCTGGCCTTCCCACAAGGGAAGGCCAGGGAATTTTCTTCAGAGCAGACCAGAGCCAACAG
CCCCACCAGAAGAGAGCTTCAGGTTTGGGGAAGAGACAACAACTCCCTCTCAGAAGCAGGAGCCGATAGA
CAAGGAACTGTATCCTTTAGCTTCCCTCAGATCACTCTTTGGCAGCGACCCCTCGTCACAATAAAGATAG
GGGGGCAATTAAAGGAAGCTCTATTAGATACAGGAGCAGATGATACAGTATTAGAAGAAATGAATTTGCC
AGGAAGATGGAAACCAAAAATGATAGGGGGAATTGGAGGTTTTATCAAAGTAAGACAGTATGATCAGATA
CTCATAGAAATCTGCGGACATAAAGCTATAGGTACAGTATTAGTAGGACCTACACCTGTCAACATAATTG
GAAGAAATCTGTTGACTCAGATTGGCTGCACTTTAAATTTTCCCATTAGTCCTATTGAGACTGTACCAGT
AAAATTAAAGCCAGGAATGGATGGCCCAAAAGTTAAACAATGGCCATTGACAGAAGAAAAAATAAAAGCA
TTAGTAGAAATTTGTACAGAAATGGAAAAGGAAGGAAAAATTTCAAAAATTGGGCCTGAAAATCCATACA
ATACTCCAGTATTTGCCATAAAGAAAAAAGACAGTACTAAATGGAGAAAATTAGTAGATTTCAGAGAACT
TAATAAGAGAACTCAAGATTTCTGGGAAGTTCAATTAGGAATACCACATCCTGCAGGGTTAAAACAGAAA
AAATCAGTAACAGTACTGGATGTGGGCGATGCATATTTTTCAGTTCCCTTAGATAAAGACTTCAGGAAGT
ATACTGCATTTACCATACCTAGTATAAACAATGAGACACCAGGGATTAGATATCAGTACAATGTGCTTCC
ACAGGGATGGAAAGGATCACCAGCAATATTCCAGTGTAGCATGACAAAAATCTTAGAGCCTTTTAGAAAA
CAAAATCCAGACATAGTCATCTATCAATACATGGATGATTTGTATGTAGGATCTGACTTAGAAATAGGGC
AGCATAGAACAAAAATAGAGGAACTGAGACAACATCTGTTGAGGTGGGGATTTACCACACCAGACAAAAA
ACATCAGAAAGAACCTCCATTCCTTTGGATGGGTTATGAACTCCATCCTGATAAATGGACAGTACAGCCT
ATAGTGCTGCCAGAAAAGGACAGCTGGACTGTCAATGACATACAGAAATTAGTGGGAAAATTGAATTGGG
CAAGTCAGATTTATGCAGGGATTAAAGTAAGGCAATTATGTAAACTTCTTAGGGGAACCAAAGCACTAAC
AGAAGTAGTACCACTAACAGAAGAAGCAGAGCTAGAACTGGCAGAAAACAGGGAGATTCTAAAAGAACCG
GTACATGGAGTGTATTATGACCCATCAAAAGACTTAATAGCAGAAATACAGAAGCAGGGGCAAGGCCAAT
GGACATATCAAATTTATCAAGAGCCATTTAAAAATCTGAAAACAGGAAAGTATGCAAGAATGAAGGGTGC
CCACACTAATGATGTGAAACAATTAACAGAGGCAGTACAAAAAATAGCCACAGAAAGCATAGTAATATGG
GGAAAGACTCCTAAATTTAAATTACCCATACAAAAGGAAACATGGGAAGCATGGTGGACAGAGTATTGGC
AAGCCACCTGGATTCCTGAGTGGGAGTTTGTCAATACCCCTCCCTTAGTGAAGTTATGGTACCAGTTAGA
GAAAGAACCCATAATAGGAGCAGAAACTTTCTATGTAGATGGGGCAGCCAATAGGGAAACTAAATTAGGA
AAAGCAGGATATGTAACTGACAGAGGAAGACAAAAAGTTGTCCCCCTAACGGACACAACAAATCAGAAGA
CTGAGTTACAAGCAATTCATCTAGCTTTGCAGGATTCGGGATTAGAAGTAAACATAGTGACAGACTCACA
ATATGCATTGGGAATCATTCAAGCACAACCAGATAAGAGTGAATCAGAGTTAGTCAGTCAAATAATAGAG
CAGTTAATAAAAAAGGAAAAAGTCTACCTGGCATGGGTACCAGCACACAAAGGAATTGGAGGAAATGAAC
AAGTAGATAAATTGGTCAGTGCTGGAATCAGGAAAGTACTATTTTTAGATGGAATAGATAAGGCCCAAGA
AGAACATGAGAAATATCACAGTAATTGGAGAGCAATGGCTAGTGATTTTAACCTACCACCTGTAGTAGCA
AAAGAAATAGTAGCCAGCTGTGATAAATGTCAGCTAAAAGGGGAAGCCATGCATGGACAAGTAGACTGTA
GCCCAGGAATATGGCAGCTAGATTGTACACATTTAGAAGGAAAAGTTATCTTGGTAGCAGTTCATGTAGC
CAGTGGATATATAGAAGCAGAAGTAATTCCAGCAGAGACAGGGCAAGAAACAGCATACTTCCTCTTAAAA
TTAGCAGGAAGATGGCCAGTAAAAACAGTACATACAGACAATGGCAGCAATTTCACCAGTACTACAGTTA
AGGCCGCCTGTTGGTGGGCGGGGATCAAGCAGGAATTTGGCATTCCCTACAATCCCCAAAGTCAAGGAGT
AATAGAATCTATGAATAAAGAATTAAAGAAAATTATAGGACAGGTAAGAGATCAGGCTGAACATCTTAAG
ACAGCAGTACAAATGGCAGTATTCATCCACAATTTTAAAAGAAAAGGGGGGATTGGGGGGTACAGTGCAG
GGGAAAGAATAGTAGACATAATAGCAACAGACATACAAACTAAAGAATTACAAAAACAAATTACAAAAAT
TCAAAATTTTCGGGTTTATTACAGGGACAGCAGAGATCCAGTTTGGAAAGGACCAGCAAAGCTCCTCTGG
AAAGGTGAAGGGGCAGTAGTAATACAAGATAATAGTGACATAAAAGTAGTGCCAAGAAGAAAAGCAAAGA
TCATCAGGGATTATGGAAAACAGATGGCAGGTGATGATTGTGTGGCAAGTAGACAGGATGAGGATTAACA
CATGGAAAAGATTAGTAAAACACCATATGGGATTGGAAGCCATAATAAGAATTCTGCAACAACTGCTGTT
TATCCATTTCAGAATTGGGTGTCGACATAGCAGAATAGGCGTTACTCGACAGAGGAGAGCAAGAAATGGA
GCCAGTAGATCCTAGACTAGAGCCCTGGAAGCATCCAGGAAGTCAGCCTAAAACTGCTTGTACCAATTGC
TATTGTAAAAAGTGTTGCTTTCATTGCCAAGTTTGTTTCATGACAAAAGCCTTAGGCATCTCCTATGGCA
GGAAGAAGCGGAGACAGCGACGAAGAGCTCATCAGAACAGTCAGACTCATCAAGCTTCTCTATCAAAGCA
GTAAGTAGTACATGGGCGCGCCCATGTGGCAGGAAGTAGGAAAAGCAATGTATGCCCCTCCCATCAGTGG
ACAAATTAGATGTTCATCAAATATTACTGGGCTGCTATTAACAAGAGATGGTGGTAATAACAACAATGGG
TCCGAGATCTTCAGACCTGGAGGAGGCGATATGAGGGACAATTGGAGAAGTGAATTATATAAATATAAAG
TAGTAAAAATTGAACCATTAGGAGTAGCACCCACCAAGGCAAAGAGAAGAGTGGTGCAGAGAGAAAAAAG
AGCAGTGGGAATAGGAGCTTTGTTCCTTGGGTTCTTGGGAGCAGCAGGAAGCACTATGGGCGCAGCGTCA
ATGACGCTGACGGTACAGGCCAGACAATTATTGTCTGATATAGTGCAGCAGCAGAACAATTTGCTGAGGG
CTATTGAGGCGCAACAGCATCTGTTGCAACTCACAGTCTGGGGCATCAAACAGCTCCAGGCAAGAATCCT
GGCTGTGGAAAGATACCTAAAGGATCAACAGCTCCTGGGGATTTGGGGTTGCTCTGGAAAACTCATTTGC
ACCACTGCTGTGCCTTGGAATGCTAGTTGGAGTAATAAATCTCTGGAACAGATTTGGAATAACATGACCT
GGATGGAGTGGGACAGAGAAATTAACAATTACACAAGCTTAATACACTCCTTAATTGAAGAATCGCAAAA
CCAGCAAGAAAAGAATGAACAAGAATTATTGGAATTAGATAAATGGGCAAGTTTGTGGAATTGGTTTAAC
ATAACAAATTGGCTGTGGTATATAAAATTATTCATAATGATAGTAGGAGGCTTGGTAGGTTTAAGAATAG
TTTTTGCTGTACTTTCTATAGTGAATAGAGTTAGGCAGGGATATTCACCATTATCGTTTCAGACCCACCT
CCCAATCCCGAGGGGACCCGACAGGCCCGAAGGAATAGAAGAAGAAGGTGGAGAGAGAGACAGAGACAGA
TCCATTCGATTAGTGAACGGATCCTTAGCACTTATCTGGGACGATCTGCGGAGCCTGTGCCTCTTCAGCT
ACCACCGCTTGAGAGACTTACTCTTGATTGTAACGAGGATTGTGGAACTTCTGGGACGCAGGGGGTGGGA
AGCCCTCAAATATTGGTGGAATCTCCTACAATATTGGAGTCAGGAGCTAAAGAATAGTGCTGTTAGCTTG
CTCAATGCCACAGCCATAGCAGTAGCTGAGGGGACAGATAGGGTTATAGAAGTAGTACAAGGAGCTTGTA
GAGCTATTCGCCACATACCTAGAAGAATAAGACAGGGCTTGGAAAGGATTTTGCTATAAGATGGGTGGCG
CGGCCGCACTCAGATCTTGAGCTCAGGCTTGGATTCTGCAGTCGACGGTACCGCGGGCCCGGGATCCACC
GGTCGCCACCATGGTGAGCAAGGGCGAGGAGCTGTTCACCGGGGTGGTGCCCATCCTGGTCGAGCTGGAC
GGCGACGTAAACGGCCACAAGTTCAGCGTGTCCGGCGAGGGCGAGGGCGATGCCACCTACGGCAAGCTGA
CCCTGAAGTTCATCTGCACCACCGGCAAGCTGCCCGTGCCCTGGCCCACCCTCGTGGCCACCCTGACCTA
CGGCGTGCAGTGCTTCAGCCGCTACCCCGACCACATGAAGCAGCACGACTTCTTCAAGTCCGCCATGCCC
GAAGGCTACGTCCAGGAGCGCACCATCTTCTTCAAGGACGACGGCAACTACAAGACCCGCGCCGAGGTGA
AGTTCGAGGGCGACACCCTGGTGAACCGCATCGAGCTGAAGGGCATCGACTTCAAGGAGGACGGCAACAT
CCTGGGGCACAAGCTGGAGTACAACTACAACAGCCACAACGTCTATATCATGGCCGACAAGCAGAAGAAC
GGCATCAAGGTGAACTTCAAGATCCGCCACAACATCGAGGACGGCAGCGTGCAGCTCGCCGACCACTACC
AGCAGAACACCCCCATCGGCGACGGCCCCGTGCTGCTGCCCGACAACCACTACCTGAGCACCCAGTCCGC
CCTGAGCAAAGACCCCAACGAGAAGCGCGATCACATGGTCCTGCTGGAGTTCGTGACCGCCGCCGGGATC
ACTCTCGGCATGGACGAGCTGTACAAGTAAAGCGGTCGCGACTCGAGACCTAGAAAAACATGGAGCAATC
ACAAGTAGCAATACAGCAGCTAACAATGCTGCTTGTGCCTGGCTAGAAGCACAAGAGGAGGAAGAGGTGG
GTTTTCCAGTCACACCTCAGGTACCTTTAAGACCAATGACTTACAAGGCAGCTGTAGATCTTAGCCACTT
TTTAAAAGAAAAGGGGGGACTGGAAGGGCTAATTCACTCCCAAAGAAGACAAGATATCCTTGATCTGTGG
ATCTACCACACACAAGGCTACTTCCCTGATTGGCAGAACTACACACCAGGGCCAGGGGTCAGATATCCAC
TGACCTTTGGATGGTGCTACAAGCTAGTACCAGTTGAGCCAGATAAGGTAGAAGAGGCCAATAAAGGAGA
GAACACCAGCTTGTTACACCCTGTGAGCCTGCATGGAATGGATGACCCTGAGAGAGAAGTGTTAGAGTGG
AGGTTTGACAGCCGCCTAGCATTTCATCACGTGGCCCGAGAGCTGCATCCGGAGTACTTCAAGAACTGCT
GACATCGAGCTTGCTACAAGGGACTTTCCGCTGGGGACTTTCCAGGGAGGCGTGGCCTGGGCGGGACTGG
GGAGTGGCGAGCCCTCAGATGCTGCATATAAGCAGCTGCTTTTTGCCTGTACTGGGTCTCTCTGGTTAGA
CCAGATCTGAGCCTGGGAGCTCTCTGGCTAACTAGGGAACCCACTGCTTAAGCCTCAATAAAGCTTGCCT
TGAGTGCTTCAAGTAGTGTGTGCCCGTCTGTTGTGTGACTCTGGTAACTAGAGATCCCTCAGACCCTTTT
AGTCAGTGTGGAAAATCTCTAGCACCCAGGAGGTAGAGGTTGCAGTGAGCCAAGATCGCGCCACTGCATT
CCAGCCTGGGCAAGAAAACAAGACTGTCTAAAATAATAATAATAAGTTAAGGGTATTAAATATATTTATA
CATGGAGGTCATAAAAATATATATATTTGGGCTGGGCGCAGTGGCTCACACCTGCGCCCGGCCCTTTGGG
AGGCCGAGGCAGGTGGATCACCTGAGTTTGGGAGTTCCAGACCAGCCTGACCAACATGGAGAAACCCCTT
CTCTGTGTATTTTTAGTAGATTTTATTTTATGTGTATTTTATTCACAGGTATTTCTGGAAAACTGAAACT
GTTTTTCCTCTACTCTGATACCACAAGAATCATCAGCACAGAGGAAGACTTCTGTGATCAAATGTGGTGG
GAGAGGGAGGTTTTCACCAGCACATGAGCAGTCAGTTCTGCCGCAGACTCGGCGGGTGTCCTTCGGTTCA
GTTCCAACACCGCCTGCCTGGAGAGAGGTCAGACCACAGGGTGAGGGCTCAGTCCCCAAGACATAAACAC
CCAAGACATAAACACCCAACAGGTCCACCCCGCCTGCTGCCCAGGCAGAGCCGATTCACCAAGACGGGAA
TTAGGATAGAGAAAGAGTAAGTCACACAGAGCCGGCTGTGCGGGAGAACGGAGTTCTATTATGACTCAAA
TCAGTCTCCCCAAGCATTCGGGGATCAGAGTTTTTAAGGATAACTTAGTGTGTAGGGGGCCAGTGAGTTG
GAGATGAAAGCGTAGGGAGTCGAAGGTGTCCTTTTGCGCCGAGTCAGTTCCTGGGTGGGGGCCACAAGAT
CGGATGAGCCAGTTTATCAATCCGGGGGTGCCAGCTGATCCATGGAGTGCAGGGTCTGCAAAATATCTCA
AGCACTGATTGATCTTAGGTTTTACAATAGTGATGTTACCCCAGGAACAATTTGGGGAAGGTCAGAATCT
TGTAGCCTGTAGCTGCATGACTCCTAAACCATAATTTCTTTTTTGTTTTTTTTTTTTT
